>Addgene plasmid #234281 | 8061-E44 | addgene full sequence | sequence record 469708 | Addgene NGS Result
CTTTCCTGCGTTATCCCCTGATTCTGTGGATAACCGTATTACCGCCTTTGAGTGAGCTGATACCGCTCGC
CGCAGCCGAACGACCGAGCGCAGCGAGTCAGTGAGCGAGGAAGCGGAAGAGCGCCCAATACGCAAACCGC
CTCTCCCCGCGCGTTGGCCGATTCATTAATGCAGCTGGCACGACAGGTTTCCCGACTGGAAAGCGGGCAG
TGAGCGCAACGCAATTAATACGCGTACCGCTAGCCAGGAAGAGTTTGTAGAAACGCAAAAAGGCCATCCG
TCAGGATGGCCTTCTGCTTAGTTTGATGCCTGGCAGTTTATGGCGGGCGTCCTGCCCGCCACCCTCCGGG
CCGTTGCTTCACAACGTTCAAATCCGCTCCCGGCGGATTTGTCCTACTCAGGAGAGCGTTCACCGACAAA
CAACAGATAAAACGAAAGGCCCAGTCTTCCGACTGAGCCTTTCGTTTTATTTGATGCCTGGCAGTTCCCT
ACTCTCGCGTTAACGCTAGCATGGATGTTTTCCCAGTCACGACGTTGTAAAACGACGGCCAGTCTTAAGC
TCGGGCCCCAAATAATGATTTTATTTTGACTGATAGTGACCTGTTCGTTGCAACAAATTGATGAGCAATG
CTTTTTTATAATGCCAACTTTGTACAAAAAAGTTGGCGAAAACCTGTACTTCCAAGGCACCATGCTAACC
AACGGGAAAGAGCAGGTGATCAAATCGTGTGTGTCCCTCCCGGAACTAAATGCTCAGGTCTTCTGTCACA
GTTCCAACAACGTGACCAAAACCGAATGTTGCTTCACAGACTTCTGCAACAATATCACACTGCACCTTCC
CACAGGTCTGCCTCTCTTGGTTCAAAGAACAATCGCAAGGACAATTGTACTTCAAGAAATCGTAGGAAAA
GGTCGGTTTGGGGAAGTGTGGCACGGAAGATGGTGTGGAGAAGATGTGGCTGTGAAAATATTCTCCTCCA
GGGATGAGAGATCTTGGTTCCGTGAGGCGGAAATTTATCAGACGGTGATGCTGAGACACGAGAACATCCT
CGGTTTCATCGCAGCTGACAACAAAGATAATGGAACTTGGACACAACTCTGGCTTGTGTCAGAGTATCAC
GAGCAGGGCTCCTTGTATGACTATTTGAACAGAAACATAGTGACTGTGGCTGGAATGGTCAAGCTGGCGC
TTTCCATAGCGAGTGGTCTGGCTCACCTGCACATGGAGATCGTGGGTACTCAAGGTAAGCCTGCTATTGC
TCACCGAGATATAAAGTCAAAGAATATCCTAGTCAAAAAATGTGACACTTGTGCCATAGCTGACTTAGGG
CTGGCTGTGAAGCACGATTCTATCATGAACACTATAGACATACCCCAGAATCCTAAAGTGGGAACCAAGA
GGTACATGGCTCCCGAAATGCTTGATGATACAATGAACCTGAGCATCTTTGAGTCCTTCAAGCGAGCTGA
CATCTATTCGGTGGGGCTGGTTTACTGGGAAATAGCTCGAAGGTGTTCAGTTGGAGGAGTTGTTGAGGAG
TACCAGTTGCCTTACTATGACATGGTGCCTTCAGATCCTTCGATAGAAGAAATGAGGAAGGTTGTCTGTG
ATCAGAAACTCCGACCAAATCTCCCAAACCAGTGGCAAAGCTGTGAAGCGCTGCGGGTCATGGGAAGAAT
AATGCGTGAGTGCTGGTACGCCAACGGGGCAGCACGCCTGACAGCCCTGCGCGTGAAGAAGACCATCTCC
CAGCTGTGTGTCAAGGAAGACTGTAAAGCTTAATCAACTTTCTTGTACAAAGTTGGCATTATAAGAAAGC
ATTGCTTATCAATTTGTTGCAACGAACAGGTCACTATCAGTCAAAATAAAATCATTATTTGCCATCCAGC
TGATATCCCCTATAGTGAGTCGTATTACATGGTCATAGCTGTTTCCTGGCAGCTCTGGCCCGTGTCTCAA
AATCTCTGATGTTACATTGCACAAGATAAAAATATATCATCATGCCTCCTCTAGACCAGCCAGGACAGAA
ATGCCTCGACTTCGCTGCTACCCAAGGTTGCCGGGTGACGCACACCGTGGAAACGGATGAAGGCACGAAC
CCAGTGGACATAAGCCTGTTCGGTTCGTAAGCTGTAATGCAAGTAGCGTATGCGCTCACGCAACTGGTCC
AGAACCTTGACCGAACGCAGCGGTGGTAACGGCGCAGTGGCGGTTTTCATGGCTTGTTATGACTGTTTTT
TTGGGGTACAGTCTATGCCTCGGGCATCCAAGCAGCAAGCGCGTTACGCCGTGGGTCGATGTTTGATGTT
ATGGAGCAGCAACGATGTTACGCAGCAGGGCAGTCGCCCTAAAACAAAGTTAAACATTATGAGGGAAGCG
GTGATCGCCGAAGTATCGACTCAACTATCAGAGGTAGTTGGCGTCATCGAGCGCCATCTCGAACCGACGT
TGCTGGCCGTACATTTGTACGGCTCCGCAGTGGATGGCGGCCTGAAGCCACACAGTGATATTGATTTGCT
GGTTACGGTGACCGTAAGGCTTGATGAAACAACGCGGCGAGCTTTGATCAACGACCTTTTGGAAACTTCG
GCTTCCCCTGGAGAGAGCGAGATTCTCCGCGCTGTAGAAGTCACCATTGTTGTGCACGACGACATCATTC
CGTGGCGTTATCCAGCTAAGCGCGAACTGCAATTTGGAGAATGGCAGCGCAATGACATTCTTGCAGGTAT
CTTCGAGCCAGCCACGATCGACATTGATCTGGCTATCTTGCTGACAAAAGCAAGAGAACATAGCGTTGCC
TTGGTAGGTCCAGCGGCGGAGGAACTCTTTGATCCGGTTCCTGAACAGGATCTATTTGAGGCGCTAAATG
AAACCTTAACGCTATGGAACTCGCCGCCCGACTGGGCTGGCGATGAGCGAAATGTAGTGCTTACGTTGTC
CCGCATTTGGTACAGCGCAGTAACCGGCAAAATCGCGCCGAAGGATGTCGCTGCCGACTGGGCAATGGAG
CGCCTGCCGGCCCAGTATCAGCCCGTCATACTTGAAGCTAGACAGGCTTATCTTGGACAAGAAGAAGATC
GCTTGGCCTCGCGCGCAGATCAGTTGGAAGAATTTGTCCACTACGTGAAAGGCGAGATCACCAAGGTAGT
CGGCAAATAACCCTCGACTCTAGAGGATCCCCGGGTACCGAGCTCGAATTCCGTGATAGGTGGGCTGCCC
TTCCTGGTTGGCTTGGTTTCATCAGCCATCCGCTTGCCCTCATCTGTTACGCCGGCGGTAGCCGGCCAGC
CTCGCAGAGCAGGATTCCCGTTGAGCACCGCCAGGTGCGAATAAGGGACAGTGAAGAAGGAACACCCGCT
CGCGGGTGGGCCTACTTCACCTATCCTGCCCGGCTGACGCCGTTGGATACACCAAGGAAAGTCTACACGA
ACCCTTTGGCAAAATCCTGTATATCGTGCGAAAAAGGATGGATATACCGAAAAAATCGCTATAATGACCC
CGAAGCAGGGTTATGCAGCGGAAAACGGAATTCGAGCTCGGTACCCGGGGATCCTCTAGAGTCGAGCCAC
CCATGACCAAAATCCCTTAACGTGAGTTACGCGTCGTTCCACTGAGCGTCAGACCCCGTAGAAAAGATCA
AAGGATCTTCTTGAGATCCTTTTTTTCTGCGCGTAATCTGCTGCTTGCAAACAAAAAAACCACCGCTACC
AGCGGTGGTTTGTTTGCCGGATCAAGAGCTACCAACTCTTTTTCCGAAGGTAACTGGCTTCAGCAGAGCG
CAGATACCAAATACTGTTCTTCTAGTGTAGCCGTAGTTAGGCCACCACTTCAAGAACTCTGTAGCACCGC
CTACATACCTCGCTCTGCTAATCCTGTTACCAGTGGCTGCTGCCAGTGGCGATAAGTCGTGTCTTACCGG
GTTGGACTCAAGACGATAGTTACCGGATAAGGCGCAGCGGTCGGGCTGAACGGGGGGTTCGTGCACACAG
CCCAGCTTGGAGCGAACGACCTACACCGAACTGAGATACCTACAGCGTGAGCTATGAGAAAGCGCCACGC
TTCCCGAAGGGAGAAAGGCGGACAGGTATCCGGTAAGCGGCAGGGTCGGAACAGGAGAGCGCACGAGGGA
GCTTCCAGGGGGAAACGCCTGGTATCTTTATAGTCCTGTCGGGTTTCGCCACCTCTGACTTGAGCGTCGA
TTTTTGTGATGCTCGTCAGGGGGGCGGAGCCTATGGAAAAACGCCAGCAACGCGGCCTTTTTACGGTTCC
TGGCCTTTTGCTGGCCTTTTGCTCACATGTT
Features (pLannotate 1.2.2; 17 found; start..end, strand, type, name):
    121..213     +  CDS            lacI (fragment): lac repressor; lacI; The lac repressor binds to the lac operator to inhibit transcription in E. coli. This inhibition can be relieved by adding lactose or isopropyl-β-D-thiogalactopyranoside (IPTG).
    268..295     -  terminator     rrnB T2 terminator: transcription terminator T2 from the E. coli rrnB gene
    427..470     +  terminator     rrnB T1 terminator: Escherichia coli rrnB; transcription terminator T1 from the E. coli rrnB gene
    517..553     -  CDS            lacZα (fragment): LacZα fragment of β-galactosidase; lacZ fragment
    570..665     +  protein_bind   attL3: mutant version of attL; recombination site for the Gateway® LR reaction LR Clonase™
    668..684     +  CDS            TEV site (fragment): tobacco etch virus (TEV) protease recognition and cleavage site
    692..1780    +  CDS            Acvr1c (fragment): ACV1C_RAT - Also known as Alk7. Experimental evidence at protein level: Swiss-Prot protein existence level 1. Serine/threonine protein kinase which forms a receptor complex on ligand binding. The receptor complex consisting of 2 type II and 2 type I transmembrane serine/threonine kinases. Type II receptors phosphorylate and activate type I receptors which autophosphorylate, then bind and activate SMAD transcriptional regulators, SMAD2 and SMAD3. Receptor for activin AB, activin B and NODAL. Plays a role in cell differentiation, growth arrest and apoptosis. From Rattus norvegicus (Rat).
   1785..1880    -  protein_bind   attL3: mutant version of attL; recombination site for the Gateway® LR reaction LR Clonase™
   1899..1917    -  promoter       T7 promoter: promoter for bacteriophage T7 RNA polymerase
   2107..2130    +  promoter       Pc promoter (fragment): intI1 (promoter lies within the coding sequence); class 1 integron promoter
   2306..2362    +  CDS            GmR (fragment): gentamycin acetyltransferase; aacC1; confers resistance to gentamycin
   2369..3160    +  CDS            SmR: aminoglycoside adenylyltransferase (Murphy, 1985); aadA; confers resistance to spectinomycin and streptomycin
   3164..3201    -  misc_feature   MCS (fragment): pUC18/19 multiple cloning site
   3204..3249    -  CDS            traJ (fragment): oriT-recognizing protein; traJ
   3282..3391    -  oriT           oriT: incP origin of transfer
   3528..3565    +  misc_feature   MCS (fragment): pUC18/19 multiple cloning site
   3651..4239    +  rep_origin     ori: high-copy-number ColE1/pMB1/pBR322/pUC origin of replication
