[The description below was written by a language model from this plasmid's Addgene catalogue record and pLannotate feature annotations shown in this document.]
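Description:
8061-E44 is a Gateway entry clone built on the pDonr-253 backbone and carrying an open reading frame from mouse Acvr1c (also called Alk7), an activin/NODAL type I serine/threonine kinase receptor that signals through SMAD2 and SMAD3. It is a purely bacterial cloning intermediate. Replication relies on a high-copy ColE1/pUC-type origin, and selection uses the aadA (SmR) gene, which confers spectinomycin and streptomycin resistance. The annotation also picks up short remnants of other elements (lacI, lacZα, a gentamicin resistance gene, traJ and MCS fragments) and an incP oriT, which appear to be backbone carry-over rather than functional parts of the design. rrnB T1 and T2 terminators sit upstream of the cloning region, where such terminators usually insulate an insert from read-through transcription, and a T7 promoter lies just beyond the downstream recombination site, pointing back toward the insert.

The insert is listed as 1170 bp, and the annotated Acvr1c match (assigned by similarity to the rat orthologue) covers about 1.1 kb and is flagged as a fragment, so the clone may not encode the full-length receptor; the record does not say which portion or isoform is present. The ORF is flanked by two attL recombination sites in opposite orientations, both labelled attL3 by the automated tool, which allow LR Clonase-mediated transfer into attR destination vectors. A partial match to a TEV protease site lies just upstream of the coding sequence, though the catalogue entry does not mention one. The entry clone contains no expression promoter for the ORF, so expression depends on the chosen destination vector. Because the ORF retains its stop codon, it is suited to native expression or N-terminal fusions, not C-terminal tags.
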