Addgene plasmid #234281: 8061-E44
Purpose: Gateway ORF Entry clone of mouse Acvr1c with stop codon (for native or N-terminal fusions)
Depositing lab: Dominic Esposito. Depositing organization: Frederick National Laboratory.
Backbone
  Vector backbone: pDonr-253
  Backbone size w/o insert (bp): 3155
  Vector type: Gateway Entry Clone
Growth in bacteria
  Bacterial resistance: Spectinomycin, 50 μg/mL
  Growth temperature: 37°C
  Growth strain: DH5alpha
  Copy number: High Copy
Gene/Insert
  Gene/Insert name: Acvr1c (alt name: Alk7)
  Species: M. musculus (mouse)
  Insert size (bp): 1170
  Entrez Gene: Acvr1c (a.k.a. ACVRLK7, ALK7, Alk-7, C230097P10)
  Cloning method: Gateway Cloning
  Sequencing primers: 5′ M13F 23-mer (5'-CCCAGTCACGACGTTGTAAAACG); 3′ attLR 23-mer (5'-TAACATCAGAGATTTTGAGACAC)
Terms and licenses: Academic/Nonprofit Terms; Industry Terms: Not Available to Industry
How to cite: 8061-E44 was a gift from Dominic Esposito (Addgene plasmid # 234281 ; http://n2t.net/addgene:234281 ; RRID:Addgene_234281)
